>Addgene plasmid #19060 | pcDNA4/TO/myc-His-A-YAP2 | addgene partial sequence | sequence record 24957 | LNCX 5'-AGCTCGTTTAGTGAACCGTCAGATC-3'
AANGNANCATCAGCTGTTTTGACTCATAGAAGACACCGGGACCGATCCAGCCTCCGGACTCTAGCGTTTN
AACTTAAGCTTGGTACCTATGGATCCCGGGCAGCAGCCGCCGCCTCAACCGGCCCCCCAGGGCCAAGGGC
AGCCGCCTTCGCAGCCCCCGCAGGGGCAGGGCCCGCCGTCCGGACCCGGGCAACCGGCACCCGCGGCGAC
CCAGGCGGCGCCGCAGGCACCCCCCGCCGGGCATCAGATCGTGCACGTCCGCGGGGACTCGGAGACCGAC
CTGGAGGCGCTCTTCAACGCCGTCATGAACCCCAAGACGGCCAACGTGCCCCAGACCGTGCCCATGAGGC
TCCGGAAGCTGCCCGACTCCTTCTTCAAGCCGCCGGAGCCCAAATCCCACTCCCGACAGGCCAGTACTGA
TGCAGGCACTGCAGGAGCCCTGACTCCACAGCATGTTCGAGCTCATTCCTCTCCAGCTTCTCTGCAGTTG
GGAGCTGTTTCTCCTGGGACACTGACCCCCACTGGAGTAGTCTCTGGCCCAGCAGCTACACCCACAGCTC
AGCATCTTCGACAGTCTTCTTTTGAGATACCTGATGATGTACCTCTGCCAGCAGGTTGGGAGATGGCAAA
GACATCTTCTGGTCAGAGATACTTCTTAAATCACATCGATCAGACAACAACATGGCAGGACCCCAGGAAG
GCCATGCTGTCCCAGATGAACGTCACAGCCCCACCTGTCCANCAGTGCAGCAGATATGATGANTCGGCTT
CAGTCTCTTCTGATGGATGGAACAGCATGATNAGGATGANAATTTATANTAACATAAAACAGACANTTTT
GNTAAACAAG
