[The description below was written by a language model from this plasmid's Addgene catalogue record.]
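Description:
pcDNA4/TO/myc-His-A-YAP2 is a mammalian expression plasmid built on the commercial pcDNA4/TO/myc-His A backbone (about 5.1 kb without insert). It carries a roughly 1.47 kb cDNA for the YAP2 isoform of human Yes kinase-associated protein (gene YAP1, also known as YAP65). The insert was placed between KpnI and XbaI sites of the polylinker by restriction cloning, and the record does not say whether those sites survived. The plasmid is maintained at high copy in standard E. coli cloning strains under ampicillin selection, and Zeocin resistance allows selection of transfected mammalian cells, including stable lines.

No feature table is provided, so the regulatory elements are not listed explicitly. The recorded sequencing primers (CMV forward and BGH reverse) fit the usual design of this backbone, in which a CMV promoter drives the insert and a bovine growth hormone polyadenylation signal terminates the transcript. The "TO" designation refers to tetracycline operator sequences in the promoter region. These make expression repressible in cells that supply the Tet repressor and inducible with tetracycline, while in cells lacking the repressor the promoter acts constitutively. The backbone also offers a C-terminal myc epitope and polyhistidine tag for detection and purification. The record lists no tag on the insert and does not state whether YAP2 is fused in frame to them, so this should be checked against the sequence.

The associated publication studies how the Mst2 and Lats kinases regulate the apoptotic function of YAP, which suggests the construct was used for regulated or stable YAP2 expression in cultured mammalian cells.
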