Addgene plasmid #19060: pcDNA4/TO/myc-His-A-YAP2
Depositing lab: Marius Sudol. Depositing organization: Geisinger Health Center. Publication: Mst2 and Lats kinases regulate apoptotic function of Yes kinase-associated protein (YAP). Oka T, Mazack V, Sudol M. J Biol Chem. 2008 Oct 10;283(41):27534-27546. doi: 10.1074/jbc.M804380200. Epub 2008 Jul 17. PubMed 18640976.
Backbone
  Vector backbone: pcDNA4/TO/myc-His A
  Backbone manufacturer: Invitrogen
  Backbone size w/o insert (bp): 5100
  Vector type: Mammalian Expression
  Selectable markers: Zeocin
Growth in bacteria
  Bacterial resistance: Ampicillin, 100 μg/mL
  Growth temperature: 37°C
  Growth strain: DH5alpha
  Copy number: High Copy
Gene/Insert
  Gene/Insert name: Yes-kinase associated protein (alt names: YAP2, YAP65; YAP2 isoform)
  Species: H. sapiens (human)
  Insert size (bp): 1467
  GenBank ID: NM_006106
  Entrez Gene: YAP1 (a.k.a. COB1, YAP, YAP-1, YAP2, YAP65, YKI)
  Cloning method: Restriction Enzyme; 5′ cloning site KpnI (unknown if destroyed); 3′ cloning site XbaI (unknown if destroyed)
  Sequencing primers: 5′ CMV; 3′ BGHR
Terms and licenses: Academic/Nonprofit Terms; Industry Terms: Not Available to Industry
How to cite: pcDNA4/TO/myc-His-A-YAP2 was a gift from Marius Sudol (Addgene plasmid # 19060 ; http://n2t.net/addgene:19060 ; RRID:Addgene_19060)
